Addgene plasmid #158643: pLX302 OASL-V5 puro
Purpose: Lentiviral expression vector for constitutive expression of V5-tagged OASL.
Depositing lab: Kevin Janes. Depositing organization: University of Virginia. Publication: Modeling the complete kinetics of coxsackievirus B3 reveals human determinants of host-cell feedback. Lopacinski AB, Sweatt AJ, Smolko CM, Gray-Gaillard E, Borgman CA, Shah M, Janes KA. Cell Syst. 2021 Apr 21;12(4):304-323.e13. doi: 10.1016/j.cels.2021.02.004. Epub 2021 Mar 18. PubMed 33740397.
Backbone
  Vector backbone: pLX302
  Backbone manufacturer: Addgene #25896
  Vector type: Lentiviral
  Selectable markers: Puromycin
Growth in bacteria
  Bacterial resistance: Ampicillin, 100 μg/mL
  Growth temperature: 37°C
  Growth strain: NEB Stable
  Copy number: Unknown
Gene/Insert
  Gene/Insert name: OASL (alt names: OASL1; TRIP-14)
  Species: H. sapiens (human)
  Entrez Gene: OASL (a.k.a. OASL1, OASLd, TRIP-14, TRIP14, p59 OASL, p59-OASL, p59OASL)
  Tag / fusion protein: V5 (C terminal on insert)
  Cloning method: Gateway Cloning
Terms and licenses: Academic/Nonprofit Terms; Industry Terms: Not Available to Industry
How to cite: pLX302 OASL-V5 puro was a gift from Kevin Janes (Addgene plasmid # 158643 ; http://n2t.net/addgene:158643 ; RRID:Addgene_158643)
