[The description below was written by a language model from this plasmid's Addgene catalogue record and pLannotate feature annotations shown in this document.]
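Description:
pLX302 OASL-V5 puro is a lentiviral expression plasmid built on the pLX302 Gateway destination backbone, designed for constitutive expression of human OASL carrying a C-terminal V5 epitope tag. In bacteria it is maintained through a high-copy ColE1/pUC-type origin and selected with ampicillin via the β-lactamase gene. The backbone also carries an f1 origin, an SV40 origin and poly(A) signal, and remnants of lac and phage-promoter sequences from its cloning-vector ancestry.

The transfer cassette has a third-generation, self-inactivating layout. An RSV promoter drives a truncated HIV-1 5' LTR, followed by the Ψ packaging signal with a partial gag sequence and the Rev response element. A ΔU3 3' LTR closes the cassette, so the integrated provirus lacks LTR promoter activity. Two independent expression units lie between the LTRs. The first is a human PGK promoter driving puromycin N-acetyltransferase, which allows selection of transduced mammalian cells. A central polypurine tract, an element that aids nuclear import of the viral genome, separates it from the second unit. That unit uses the CMV enhancer/promoter to drive the OASL open reading frame. The frame is flanked by attB1 and attB2 sites left by Gateway recombination and reads through attB2 into the V5 tag. A downstream WPRE enhances transcript stability and expression.

OASL is an oligoadenylate synthetase-like protein that lacks 2'-5'-OAS catalytic activity but binds double-stranded RNA and has antiviral effects. The plasmid is suited to producing lentivirus for stable, puromycin-selected OASL overexpression, with the protein detectable through the V5 tag. The associated publication concerns host-cell determinants of coxsackievirus B3 infection kinetics.
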