Features (pLannotate 1.2.2; 31 found; start..end, strand, type, name):
    288..491     +  promoter       CMV promoter: human cytomegalovirus (CMV) immediate early promoter
    515..532     +  protein_bind   attB1 (fragment): mutant version of attB; core recombination site for the Gateway® BP reaction BP Clonase™
    541..2082    +  CDS            OASL: OASL_HUMAN - Also known as TRIP14. Experimental evidence at protein level: Swiss-Prot protein existence level 1. Does not have 2'-5'-OAS activity, but can bind double- stranded RNA. Displays antiviral activity against encephalomyocarditis virus (EMCV) and hepatitis C virus (HCV) via an alternative antiviral pathway independent of RNase L. From Homo sapiens (Human).
   2090..2107    -  protein_bind   attB2 (fragment): mutant version of attB; core recombination site for the Gateway® BP reaction BP Clonase™
   2110..2151    +  CDS            V5 tag: epitope tag from simian virus 5
   2193..2781    +  misc_feature   WPRE: woodchuck hepatitis virus posttranscriptional regulatory element
   2832..2851    +  misc_feature   cPPT/CTS (fragment): central polypurine tract and central termination sequence of HIV-1
   2853..3086    +  LTR            3' LTR (ΔU3): self-inactivating 3' long terminal repeat (LTR) from HIV-1
   3164..3285    +  polyA_signal   SV40 poly(A) signal: SV40 polyadenylation signal
   3325..3460    +  rep_origin     SV40 ori: SV40 origin of replication
   3481..3499    -  promoter       T7 promoter: promoter for bacteriophage T7 RNA polymerase
   3507..3662    +  CDS            lacZα (fragment): LacZα fragment of β-galactosidase; lacZ fragment
   3667..4095    +  rep_origin     f1 ori (sequence partly withheld): f1 bacteriophage origin of replication; arrow indicates direction of (+) strand synthesis
   4148..4252    +  promoter       AmpR promoter: bla
   4253..5113    +  CDS            AmpR: β-lactamase; bla; confers resistance to ampicillin, carbenicillin, and related antibiotics
   5284..5872    +  rep_origin     ori: high-copy-number ColE1/pMB1/pBR322/pUC origin of replication
   6055..6147    +  CDS            lacI (fragment): lac repressor; lacI; The lac repressor binds to the lac operator to inhibit transcription in E. coli. This inhibition can be relieved by adding lactose or isopropyl-β-D-thiogalactopyranoside (IPTG).
   6160..6181    +  protein_bind   CAP binding site: CAP binding activates transcription in the presence of cAMP. E. coli catabolite activator protein
   6196..6226    +  promoter       lac promoter: promoter for the E. coli lac operon
   6234..6250    +  protein_bind   lac operator: The lac repressor binds to the lac operator to inhibit transcription in E. coli. This inhibition can be relieved by adding lactose or isopropyl-β-D-thiogalactopyranoside (IPTG). lac repressor encoded by lacI
   6295..6313    +  promoter       T3 promoter: promoter for bacteriophage T3 RNA polymerase
   6341..6567    +  promoter       RSV promoter: Rous sarcoma virus enhancer/promoter
   6568..6748    +  LTR            5' LTR (truncated): truncated 5' long terminal repeat (LTR) from HIV-1
   6795..6920    +  misc_feature   HIV-1 Ψ: packaging signal of human immunodeficiency virus type 1
   6904..7267    +  CDS            HIV-1 gag (fragment): gag protein from human immunodeficiency virus 1; gag
   7413..7646    +  misc_feature   RRE: The Rev response element (RRE) of HIV-1 allows for Rev-dependent mRNA export from the nucleus to the cytoplasm.
   8023..8049    +  CDS            Rev (fragment): human immunodeficiency virus 1 (HIV-1) Rev protein; rev; enhances nuclear export of unspliced and incompletely spliced viral mRNAs
   8050..8550    +  promoter       hPGK promoter: human phosphoglycerate kinase 1 promoter
   8572..9171    +  CDS            PuroR (fragment): puromycin N-acetyltransferase; pac from Streptomyces; confers resistance to puromycin
   9213..9330    +  misc_feature   cPPT/CTS: central polypurine tract and central termination sequence of HIV-1
   9447..287     +  enhancer       CMV enhancer (across the origin): human cytomegalovirus immediate early enhancer
>Addgene plasmid #158643 | pLX302 OASL-V5 puro | addgene full sequence | sequence record 313577 | Addgene NGS Result
TAAATGGCCCGCCTGGCTGACCGCCCAACGACCCCCGCCCATTGACGTCAATAATGACGTATGTTCCCAT
AGTAACGCCAATAGGGACTTTCCATTGACGTCAATGGGTGGAGTATTTACGGTAAACTGCCCACTTGGCA
GTACATCAAGTGTATCATATGCCAAGTACGCCCCCTATTGACGTCAATGACGGTAAATGGCCCGCCTGGC
ATTATGCCCAGTACATGACCTTATGGGACTTTCCTACTTGGCAGTACATCTACGTATTAGTCATCGCTAT
TACCATGGTGATGCGGTTTTGGCAGTACATCAATGGGCGTGGATAGCGGTTTGACTCACGGGGATTTCCA
AGTCTCCACCCCATTGACGTCAATGGGAGTTTGTTTTGGCACCAAAATCAACGGGACTTTCCAAAATGTC
GTAACAACTCCGCCCCATTGACGCAAATGGGCGGTAGGCGTGTACGGTGGGAGGTCTATATAAGCAGAGC
TCTCTGGCTAACTGTCGGGATCAACAAGTTTGTACAAAAAAGTTGGCACCATGGCACTGATGCAGGAACT
GTATAGCACACCAGCCTCCAGGCTGGACTCCTTCGTGGCTCAGTGGCTGCAGCCCCACCGGGAGTGGAAG
GAAGAGGTGCTAGACGCTGTGCGGACCGTGGAGGAGTTTCTGAGGCAGGAGCATTTCCAGGGGAAGCGTG
GGCTGGACCAGGATGTGCGGGTGCTGAAGGTAGTCAAGGTGGGCTCCTTCGGGAATGGCACGGTTCTCAG
GAGCACCAGAGAGGTGGAGCTGGTGGCGTTTCTGAGCTGTTTCCACAGCTTCCAGGAGGCAGCCAAGCAT
CACAAAGATGTTCTGAGGCTGATATGGAAAACCATGTGGCAAAGCCAGGACCTGCTGGACCTCGGGCTCG
AGGACCTGAGGATGGAGCAGAGAGTCCCCGATGCTCTTGTCTTCACCATCCAGACCAGGGGGACTGCGGA
GCCCATCACGGTCACCATTGTGCCTGCCTACAGAGCCCTGGGGCCTTCTCTTCCCAACTCCCAGCCACCC
CCTGAGGTCTATGTGAGCCTGATCAAGGCCTGCGGTGGTCCTGGAAATTTCTGCCCATCCTTCAGCGAGC
TGCAGAGAAATTTCGTGAAACATCGGCCAACTAAGCTGAAGAGCCTCCTGCGCCTGGTGAAACACTGGTA
CCAGCAGTATGTGAAAGCCAGGTCCCCCAGAGCCAATCTGCCCCCTCTCTATGCTCTTGAACTTCTAACC
ATCTATGCCTGGGAAATGGGTACTGAAGAAGACGAGAATTTCATGTTGGACGAAGGCTTCACCACTGTGA
TGGACCTGCTCCTGGAGTATGAAGTCATCTGTATCTACTGGACCAAGTACTACACACTCCACAATGCAAT
CATTGAGGATTGTGTCAGAAAACAGCTCAAAAAAGAGAGGCCCATCATCCTGGATCCGGCCGACCCCACC
CTCAACGTGGCAGAAGGGTACAGATGGGACATCGTTGCTCAGAGGGCCTCCCAGTGCCTGAAACAGGACT
GTTGCTATGACAACAGGGAGAACCCCATCTCCAGCTGGAACGTGAAGAGGGCACGAGACATCCACTTGAC
AGTGGAGCAGAGGGGTTACCCAGATTTCAACCTCATCGTGAACCCTTATGAGCCCATAAGGAAGGTTAAA
GAGAAAATCCGGAGGACCAGGGGCTACTCTGGCCTGCAGCGTCTGTCCTTCCAGGTTCCTGGCAGTGAGA
GGCAGCTTCTCAGCAGCAGGTGCTCCTTAGCCAAATATGGGATCTTCTCCCACACTCACATCTATCTGCT
GGAGACCATCCCCTCCGAGATCCAGGTCTTCGTGAAGAATCCTGATGGTGGGAGCTACGCCTATGCCATC
AACCCCAACAGCTTCATCCTGGGTCTGAAGCAGCAGATTGAAGACCAGCAGGGGCTTCCTAAAAAGCAGC
AGCAGCTGGAATTCCAAGGCCAAGTCCTGCAGGACTGGTTGGGTCTGGGGATCTATGGCATCCAAGACAG
TGACACTCTCATCCTCTCGAAGAAGAAAGGAGAGGCTCTGTTTCCAGCCAGTTTGCCAACTTTCTTGTAC
AAAGTGGTTGGTAAGCCTATCCCTAACCCTCTCCTCGGTCTCGATTCTACGTAGTAATGAGCTAGCGCTA
ACCGGTGGCGCGTTAAGTCGACAATCAACCTCTGGATTACAAAATTTGTGAAAGATTGACTGGTATTCTT
AACTATGTTGCTCCTTTTACGCTATGTGGATACGCTGCTTTAATGCCTTTGTATCATGCTATTGCTTCCC
GTATGGCTTTCATTTTCTCCTCCTTGTATAAATCCTGGTTGCTGTCTCTTTATGAGGAGTTGTGGCCCGT
TGTCAGGCAACGTGGCGTGGTGTGCACTGTGTTTGCTGACGCAACCCCCACTGGTTGGGGCATTGCCACC
ACCTGTCAGCTCCTTTCCGGGACTTTCGCTTTCCCCCTCCCTATTGCCACGGCGGAACTCATCGCCGCCT
GCCTTGCCCGCTGCTGGACAGGGGCTCGGCTGTTGGGCACTGACAATTCCGTGGTGTTGTCGGGGAAATC
ATCGTCCTTTCCTTGGCTGCTCGCCTGTGTTGCCACCTGGATTCTGCGCGGGACGTCCTTCTGCTACGTC
CCTTCGGCCCTCAATCCAGCGGACCTTCCTTCCCGCGGCCTGCTGCCGGCTCTGCGGCCTCTTCCGCGTC
TTCGCCTTCGCCCTCAGACGAGTCGGATCTCCCTTTGGGCCGCCTCCCCGCGTCGACTTTAAGACCAATG
ACTTACAAGGCAGCTGTAGATCTTAGCCACTTTTTAAAAGAAAAGGGGGGACTGGAAGGGCTAATTCACT
CCCAACGAAGACAAGATCTGCTTTTTGCTTGTACTGGGTCTCTCTGGTTAGACCAGATCTGAGCCTGGGA
GCTCTCTGGCTAACTAGGGAACCCACTGCTTAAGCCTCAATAAAGCTTGCCTTGAGTGCTTCAAGTAGTG
TGTGCCCGTCTGTTGTGTGACTCTGGTAACTAGAGATCCCTCAGACCCTTTTAGTCAGTGTGGAAAATCT
CTAGCAGTACGTATAGTAGTTCATGTCATCTTATTATTCAGTATTTATAACTTGCAAAGAAATGAATATC
AGAGAGTGAGAGGAACTTGTTTATTGCAGCTTATAATGGTTACAAATAAAGCAATAGCATCACAAATTTC
ACAAATAAAGCATTTTTTTCACTGCATTCTAGTTGTGGTTTGTCCAAACTCATCAATGTATCTTATCATG
TCTGGCTCTAGCTATCCCGCCCCTAACTCCGCCCATCCCGCCCCTAACTCCGCCCAGTTCCGCCCATTCT
CCGCCCCATGGCTGACTAATTTTTTTTATTTATGCAGAGGCCGAGGCCGCCTCGGCCTCTGAGCTATTCC
AGAAGTAGTGAGGAGGCTTTTTTGGAGGCCTAGGGACGTACCCAATTCGCCCTATAGTGAGTCGTATTAC
GCGCGCTCACTGGCCGTCGTTTTACAACGTCGTGACTGGGAAAACCCTGGCGTTACCCAACTTAATCGCC
TTGCAGCACATCCCCCTTTCGCCAGCTGGCGTAATAGCGAAGAGGCCCGCACCGATCGCCCTTCCCAACA
GTTGCGCAGCCTGAATGGCGAATGGG
[124 nt withheld, positions 3667-3790]
C
[91 nt withheld, positions 3792-3882]
A
[49 nt withheld, positions 3884-3932]
CCTTTGACGTTGGAGTCCACGTTCTTT
[37 nt withheld, positions 3960-3996]
ACCCTATCTCGGTCTATTCTTTTGATTTATAAGGGATTTTGCCGATTTCGGCCTATTGGTTAAAAAATGA
GCTGATTTAACAAAAATTTAACGCGAATTTTAACAAAATATTAACGCTTACAATTTAGGTGGCACTTTTC
GGGGAAATGTGCGCGGAACCCCTATTTGTTTATTTTTCTAAATACATTCAAATATGTATCCGCTCATGAG
ACAATAACCCTGATAAATGCTTCAATAATATTGAAAAAGGAAGAGTATGAGTATTCAACATTTCCGTGTC
GCCCTTATTCCCTTTTTTGCGGCATTTTGCCTTCCTGTTTTTGCTCACCCAGAAACGCTGGTGAAAGTAA
AAGATGCTGAAGATCAGTTGGGTGCACGAGTGGGTTACATCGAACTGGATCTCAACAGCGGTAAGATCCT
TGAGAGTTTTCGCCCCGAAGAACGTTTTCCAATGATGAGCACTTTTAAAGTTCTGCTATGTGGCGCGGTA
TTATCCCGTATTGACGCCGGGCAAGAGCAACTCGGTCGCCGCATACACTATTCTCAGAATGACTTGGTTG
AGTACTCACCAGTCACAGAAAAGCATCTTACGGATGGCATGACAGTAAGAGAATTATGCAGTGCTGCCAT
AACCATGAGTGATAACACTGCGGCCAACTTACTTCTGACAACGATCGGAGGACCGAAGGAGCTAACCGCT
TTTTTGCACAACATGGGGGATCATGTAACTCGCCTTGATCGTTGGGAACCGGAGCTGAATGAAGCCATAC
CAAACGACGAGCGTGACACCACGATGCCTGTAGCAATGGCAACAACGTTGCGCAAACTATTAACTGGCGA
ACTACTTACTCTAGCTTCCCGGCAACAATTAATAGACTGGATGGAGGCGGATAAAGTTGCAGGACCACTT
CTGCGCTCGGCCCTTCCGGCTGGCTGGTTTATTGCTGATAAATCTGGAGCCGGTGAGCGTGGGTCTCGCG
GTATCATTGCAGCACTGGGGCCAGATGGTAAGCCCTCCCGTATCGTAGTTATCTACACGACGGGGAGTCA
GGCAACTATGGATGAACGAAATAGACAGATCGCTGAGATAGGTGCCTCACTGATTAAGCATTGGTAACTG
TCAGACCAAGTTTACTCATATATACTTTAGATTGATTTAAAACTTCATTTTTAATTTAAAAGGATCTAGG
TGAAGATCCTTTTTGATAATCTCATGACCAAAATCCCTTAACGTGAGTTTTCGTTCCACTGAGCGTCAGA
CCCCGTAGAAAAGATCAAAGGATCTTCTTGAGATCCTTTTTTTCTGCGCGTAATCTGCTGCTTGCAAACA
AAAAAACCACCGCTACCAGCGGTGGTTTGTTTGCCGGATCAAGAGCTACCAACTCTTTTTCCGAAGGTAA
CTGGCTTCAGCAGAGCGCAGATACCAAATACTGTTCTTCTAGTGTAGCCGTAGTTAGGCCACCACTTCAA
GAACTCTGTAGCACCGCCTACATACCTCGCTCTGCTAATCCTGTTACCAGTGGCTGCTGCCAGTGGCGAT
AAGTCGTGTCTTACCGGGTTGGACTCAAGACGATAGTTACCGGATAAGGCGCAGCGGTCGGGCTGAACGG
GGGGTTCGTGCACACAGCCCAGCTTGGAGCGAACGACCTACACCGAACTGAGATACCTACAGCGTGAGCT
ATGAGAAAGCGCCACGCTTCCCGAAGGGAGAAAGGCGGACAGGTATCCGGTAAGCGGCAGGGTCGGAACA
GGAGAGCGCACGAGGGAGCTTCCAGGGGGAAACGCCTGGTATCTTTATAGTCCTGTCGGGTTTCGCCACC
TCTGACTTGAGCGTCGATTTTTGTGATGCTCGTCAGGGGGGCGGAGCCTATGGAAAAACGCCAGCAACGC
GGCCTTTTTACGGTTCCTGGCCTTTTGCTGGCCTTTTGCTCACATGTTCTTTCCTGCGTTATCCCCTGAT
TCTGTGGATAACCGTATTACCGCCTTTGAGTGAGCTGATACCGCTCGCCGCAGCCGAACGACCGAGCGCA
GCGAGTCAGTGAGCGAGGAAGCGGAAGAGCGCCCAATACGCAAACCGCCTCTCCCCGCGCGTTGGCCGAT
TCATTAATGCAGCTGGCACGACAGGTTTCCCGACTGGAAAGCGGGCAGTGAGCGCAACGCAATTAATGTG
AGTTAGCTCACTCATTAGGCACCCCAGGCTTTACACTTTATGCTTCCGGCTCGTATGTTGTGTGGAATTG
TGAGCGGATAACAATTTCACACAGGAAACAGCTATGACCATGATTACGCCAAGCGCGCAATTAACCCTCA
CTAAAGGGAACAAAAGCTGGAGCTGCAAGCTTAATGTAGTCTTATGCAATACTCTTGTAGTCTTGCAACA
TGGTAACGATGAGTTAGCAACATGCCTTACAAGGAGAGAAAAAGCACCGTGCATGCCGATTGGTGGAAGT
AAGGTGGTACGATCGTGCCTTATTAGGAAGGCAACAGACGGGTCTGACATGGATTGGACGAACCACTGAA
TTGCCGCATTGCAGAGATATTGTATTTAAGTGCCTAGCTCGATACATAAACGGGTCTCTCTGGTTAGACC
AGATCTGAGCCTGGGAGCTCTCTGGCTAACTAGGGAACCCACTGCTTAAGCCTCAATAAAGCTTGCCTTG
AGTGCTTCAAGTAGTGTGTGCCCGTCTGTTGTGTGACTCTGGTAACTAGAGATCCCTCAGACCCTTTTAG
TCAGTGTGGAAAATCTCTAGCAGTGGCGCCCGAACAGGGACTTGAAAGCGAAAGGGAAACCAGAGGAGCT
CTCTCGACGCAGGACTCGGCTTGCTGAAGCGCGCACGGCAAGAGGCGAGGGGCGGCGACTGGTGAGTACG
CCAAAAATTTTGACTAGCGGAGGCTAGAAGGAGAGAGATGGGTGCGAGAGCGTCAGTATTAAGCGGGGGA
GAATTAGATCGCGATGGGAAAAAATTCGGTTAAGGCCAGGGGGAAAGAAAAAATATAAATTAAAACATAT
AGTATGGGCAAGCAGGGAGCTAGAACGATTCGCAGTTAATCCTGGCCTGTTAGAAACATCAGAAGGCTGT
AGACAAATACTGGGACAGCTACAACCATCCCTTCAGACAGGATCAGAAGAACTTAGATCATTATATAATA
CAGTAGCAACCCTCTATTGTGTGCATCAAAGGATAGAGATAAAAGACACCAAGGAAGCTTTAGACAAGAT
AGAGGAAGAGCAAAACAAAAGTAAGACCACCGCACAGCAAGCGGCCGCTGATCTTCAGACCTGGAGGAGG
AGATATGAGGGACAATTGGAGAAGTGAATTATATAAATATAAAGTAGTAAAAATTGAACCATTAGGAGTA
GCACCCACCAAGGCAAAGAGAAGAGTGGTGCAGAGAGAAAAAAGAGCAGTGGGAATAGGAGCTTTGTTCC
TTGGGTTCTTGGGAGCAGCAGGAAGCACTATGGGCGCAGCGTCAATGACGCTGACGGTACAGGCCAGACA
ATTATTGTCTGGTATAGTGCAGCAGCAGAACAATTTGCTGAGGGCTATTGAGGCGCAACAGCATCTGTTG
CAACTCACAGTCTGGGGCATCAAGCAGCTCCAGGCAAGAATCCTGGCTGTGGAAAGATACCTAAAGGATC
AACAGCTCCTGGGGATTTGGGGTTGCTCTGGAAAACTCATTTGCACCACTGCTGTGCCTTGGAATGCTAG
TTGGAGTAATAAATCTCTGGAACAGATTTGGAATCACACGACCTGGATGGAGTGGGACAGAGAAATTAAC
AATTACACAAGCTTAATACACTCCTTAATTGAAGAATCGCAAAACCAGCAAGAAAAGAATGAACAAGAAT
TATTGGAATTAGATAAATGGGCAAGTTTGTGGAATTGGTTTAACATAACAAATTGGCTGTGGTATATAAA
ATTATTCATAATGATAGTAGGAGGCTTGGTAGGTTTAAGAATAGTTTTTGCTGTACTTTCTATAGTGAAT
AGAGTTAGGCAGGGATATTCACCATTATCGTTTCAGACCCACCTCCCAACCCCGAGGGGACCCTTGCGCC
TTTTCCAAGGCAGCCCTGGGTTTGCGCAGGGACGCGGCTGCTCTGGGCGTGGTTCCGGGAAACGCAGCGG
CGCCGACCCTGGGTCTCGCACATTCTTCACGTCCGTTCGCAGCGTCACCCGGATCTTCGCCGCTACCCTT
GTGGGCCCCCCGGCGACGCTTCCTGCTCCGCCCCTAAGTCGGGAAGGTTCCTTGCGGTTCGCGGCGTGCC
GGACGTGACAAACGGAAGCCGCACGTCTCACTAGTACCCTCGCAGACGGACAGCGCCAGGGAGCAATGGC
AGCGCGCCGACCGCGATGGGCTGTGGCCAATAGCGGCTGCTCAGCAGGGCGCGCCGAGAGCAGCGGCCGG
GAAGGGGCGGTGCGGGAGGCGGGGTGTGGGGCGGTAGTGTGGGCCCTGTTCCTGCCCGCGCGGTGTTCCG
CATTCTGCAAGCCTCCGGAGCGCACGTCGGCAGTCGGCTCCCTCGTTGACCGAATCACCGACCTCTCTCC
CCAGGGGGTACCACCGGAGCTTACCATGACCGAGTACAAGCCCACGGTGCGCCTCGCCACCCGCGACGAC
GTCCCCAGGGCCGTACGCACCCTCGCCGCCGCGTTCGCCGACTACCCCGCCACGCGCCACACCGTCGATC
CGGACCGCCACATCGAGCGGGTCACCGAGCTGCAAGAACTCTTCCTCACGCGCGTCGGGCTCGACATCGG
CAAGGTGTGGGTCGCGGACGACGGCGCCGCCGTGGCGGTCTGGACCACGCCGGAGAGCGTCGAAGCGGGG
GCGGTGTTCGCCGAGATCGGCCCGCGCATGGCCGAGTTGAGCGGTTCCCGGCTGGCCGCGCAGCAACAGA
TGGAAGGCCTCCTGGCGCCGCACCGGCCCAAGGAGCCCGCGTGGTTCCTGGCCACCGTCGGCGTCTCGCC
CGACCACCAGGGCAAGGGTCTGGGCAGCGCCGTCGTGCTCCCCGGAGTGGAGGCGGCCGAGCGCGCCGGG
GTGCCCGCCTTCCTGGAGACCTCCGCGCCCCGCAACCTCCCCTTCTACGAGCGGCTCGGCTTCACCGTCA
CCGCCGACGTCGAGGTGCCCGAAGGACCGCGCACCTGGTGCATGACCCGCAAGCCCGGTGCCTGAGAATT
CTAGATCTTGAGACAAATGGCAGTATTCATCCACAATTTTAAAAGAAAAGGGGGGATTGGGGGGTACAGT
GCAGGGGAAAGAATAGTAGACATAATAGCAACAGACATACAAACTAAAGAATTACAAAAACAAATTACAA
AAATTCAAAATTTTCGGGTTTATTACAGGGACAGCAGAGATCCACTTTGGCGCCGGCTCGAGGGGGCCCG
GGGTTATTAATAGTAATCAATTACGGGGTCATTAGTTCATAGCCCATATATGGAGTTCCGCGTTACATAA
CTTACGG
